Addgene plasmid #104057: pAAV-TRE-DIO-eYFP-f
Purpose: An AAV genome with tet-inducible, Cre-dependent expression of the fluorescent protein eYFP with a C-terminal Hras farnesylation sequence
Depositing lab: Viviana Gradinaru. Depositing organization: California Institute of Technology. Publication: Systemic AAV vectors for widespread and targeted gene delivery in rodents. Challis RC, Ravindra Kumar S, Chan KY, Challis C, Beadle K, Jang MJ, Kim HM, Rajendran PS, Tompkins JD, Shivkumar K, Deverman BE, Gradinaru V. Nat Protoc. 2019 Feb;14(2):379-414. doi: 10.1038/s41596-018-0097-3. PubMed 30626963.
Backbone
  Vector backbone: pAAV
  Backbone size w/o insert (bp): 4745
  Vector type: AAV
Growth in bacteria
  Bacterial resistance: Ampicillin, 100 μg/mL
  Growth temperature: 37°C
  Growth strain: NEB Stable
  Copy number: High Copy
Gene/Insert
  Gene/Insert name: EYFP-f
  Insert size (bp): 720
  Promoter: TRE
  Cloning method: Restriction Enzyme; 5′ cloning site AscI (not destroyed); 3′ cloning site NheI (not destroyed)
Terms and licenses: Academic/Nonprofit Terms; Industry Terms: Not Available to Industry
Depositor comments: Please visit https://www.biorxiv.org/content/early/2018/01/19/246405 for bioRxiv preprint.
How to cite: pAAV-TRE-DIO-eYFP-f was a gift from Viviana Gradinaru (Addgene plasmid # 104057 ; http://n2t.net/addgene:104057 ; RRID:Addgene_104057)
