[The description below was written by a language model from this plasmid's Addgene catalogue record, the feature table of its GenBank file and pLannotate feature annotations shown in this document.]
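Description:
pAAV-TRE-DIO-eYFP-f is an AAV transfer plasmid of about 5.5 kb, built on a pAAV backbone, that carries a recombinant AAV genome between two AAV2 inverted terminal repeats. The ITRs are the cis elements needed for replication and packaging of the intervening cassette into AAV capsids. The bacterial portion contains a high-copy ColE1/pUC-type origin, an f1/M13 phage origin and a beta-lactamase gene with its own promoter for ampicillin selection. The two sequence records held for this plasmid differ by 11 nt in length (5,520 versus 5,531), which appears to come from how fully the left ITR is represented. Their feature content is otherwise the same.

Expression is controlled at two levels. The promoter is a tetracycline-responsive element, annotated as eight tet operator repeats followed by a minimal CMV-type promoter segment, so transcription depends on a tet transactivator supplied separately. Downstream lies a double-floxed inverted (DIO) cassette, in which the eYFP coding sequence with its Kozak sequence sits in antisense orientation between oppositely oriented, staggered pairs of lox2272 and loxP sites. Cre recombinase inverts the cassette through one lox pair and then excises a site through the other, locking the reading frame in the sense orientation. The eYFP is fused at its C terminus to a short H-Ras fragment that provides a farnesylation signal, which targets the fluorescent protein to membranes. A WPRE and the human growth hormone polyadenylation signal follow to enhance transcript stability and processing.

The associated publication concerns systemic AAV vectors for widespread and targeted gene delivery in rodents. In that setting the construct serves as a reporter genome for labelling Cre-expressing cells, with transactivator supply adding a further level of control over expression.
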