LOCUS       Exported 5520 bp ds-DNA circular SYN 12-MAY-2021
DEFINITION  An AAV genome with tet-inducible, Cre-dependent expression of the
            fluorescent protein eYFP with a C-terminal Hras farnesylation
            sequence.
ACCESSION   .
VERSION     .
KEYWORDS    pAAV-TRE-DIO-eYFP-f
SOURCE      synthetic DNA construct
  ORGANISM  synthetic DNA construct
REFERENCE   1 (bases 1 to 5520)
  AUTHORS   Challis RC, Ravindra Kumar S, Chan KY, Challis C, Beadle K, Jang MJ,
            Kim HM, Rajendran PS, Tompkins JD, Shivkumar K, Deverman BE,
            Gradinaru V
  TITLE     Systemic AAV vectors for widespread and targeted gene delivery in
            rodents.
  JOURNAL   Nat Protoc. 2019 Feb;14(2):379-414. doi: 10.1038/s41596-018-0097-3.
  PUBMED    30626963
REFERENCE   2 (bases 1 to 5520)
  AUTHORS   .
  TITLE     Direct Submission
  JOURNAL   Exported May 12, 2021 from SnapGene Server 1.1.58
            http://www.snapgene.com
FEATURES             Location/Qualifiers
     source          1..5520
                     /organism="synthetic DNA construct"
                     /mol_type="other DNA"
     repeat_region   1..130
                     /label=AAV2 ITR (alternate)
                     /note="Functional equivalent of wild-type AAV2 ITR"
     protein_bind    165..183
                     /gene="tetO"
                     /label=tet operator
                     /bound_moiety="tetracycline repressor TetR"
                     /note="bacterial operator O2 for the tetR and tetA genes"
     protein_bind    202..220
                     /gene="tetO"
                     /label=tet operator
                     /bound_moiety="tetracycline repressor TetR"
                     /note="bacterial operator O2 for the tetR and tetA genes"
     protein_bind    239..257
                     /gene="tetO"
                     /label=tet operator
                     /bound_moiety="tetracycline repressor TetR"
                     /note="bacterial operator O2 for the tetR and tetA genes"
     protein_bind    276..294
                     /gene="tetO"
                     /label=tet operator
                     /bound_moiety="tetracycline repressor TetR"
                     /note="bacterial operator O2 for the tetR and tetA genes"
     protein_bind    313..331
                     /gene="tetO"
                     /label=tet operator
                     /bound_moiety="tetracycline repressor TetR"
                     /note="bacterial operator O2 for the tetR and tetA genes"
     protein_bind    350..368
                     /gene="tetO"
                     /label=tet operator
                     /bound_moiety="tetracycline repressor TetR"
                     /note="bacterial operator O2 for the tetR and tetA genes"
     protein_bind    387..405
                     /gene="tetO"
                     /label=tet operator
                     /bound_moiety="tetracycline repressor TetR"
                     /note="bacterial operator O2 for the tetR and tetA genes"
     protein_bind    424..442
                     /gene="tetO"
                     /label=tet operator
                     /bound_moiety="tetracycline repressor TetR"
                     /note="bacterial operator O2 for the tetR and tetA genes"
     primer_bind     464..488
                     /label=LNCX
                     /note="Human CMV promoter, forward primer"
     protein_bind    587..620
                     /label=lox2272
                     /bound_moiety="Cre recombinase"
                     /note="Cre-mediated recombination occurs in the 8-bp core
                     sequence (GGATACTT). lox2272 sites are compatible with each
                     other, but incompatible with loxP or loxN sites (Lee and
                     Saito, 1988)."
     protein_bind    671..704
                     /label=loxP
                     /bound_moiety="Cre recombinase"
                     /note="Cre-mediated recombination occurs in the 8-bp core
                     sequence (GCATACAT)."
     CDS             complement(776..1492)
                     /codon_start=1
                     /product="enhanced YFP"
                     /label=EYFP
                     /note="mammalian codon-optimized"
                     /translation="MVSKGEELFTGVVPILVELDGDVNGHKFSVSGEGEGDATYGKLTL
                     KFICTTGKLPVPWPTLVTTFGYGLQCFARYPDHMKQHDFFKSAMPEGYVQERTIFFKDD
                     GNYKTRAEVKFEGDTLVNRIELKGIDFKEDGNILGHKLEYNYNSHNVYIMADKQKNGIK
                     VNFKIRHNIEDGSVQLADHYQQNTPIGDGPVLLPDNHYLSYQSALSKDPNEKRDHMVLL
                     EFVTAAGITLGMDELYK"
     primer_bind     complement(818..839)
                     /label=EGFP-C
                     /note="EGFP, forward primer"
     primer_bind     1167..1186
                     /label=EXFP-R
                     /note="For distinguishing EGFP variants, reverse primer"
     primer_bind     1426..1447
                     /label=EGFP-N
                     /note="EGFP, reverse primer"
     regulatory      1489..1498
                     /regulatory_class="other"
                     /note="vertebrate consensus sequence for strong initiation
                     of translation (Kozak, 1987)"
     protein_bind    complement(1505..1538)
                     /label=lox2272
                     /bound_moiety="Cre recombinase"
                     /note="Cre-mediated recombination occurs in the 8-bp core
                     sequence (GGATACTT). lox2272 sites are compatible with each
                     other, but incompatible with loxP or loxN sites (Lee and
                     Saito, 1988)."
     protein_bind    complement(1589..1622)
                     /label=loxP
                     /bound_moiety="Cre recombinase"
                     /note="Cre-mediated recombination occurs in the 8-bp core
                     sequence (GCATACAT)."
     misc_feature    1647..2235
                     /label=WPRE
                     /note="woodchuck hepatitis virus posttranscriptional
                     regulatory element"
     primer_bind     complement(1700..1720)
                     /label=WPRE-R
                     /note="WPRE, reverse primer"
     CDS             complement(2118..2129)
                     /codon_start=1
                     /product="Factor Xa recognition and cleavage site"
                     /label=Factor Xa site
                     /translation="IEGR"
     polyA_signal    2267..2743
                     /label=hGH poly(A) signal
                     /note="human growth hormone polyadenylation signal"
     primer_bind     complement(2466..2485)
                     /label=hGH-PA-R
                     /note="Human growth hormone terminator, reverse primer"
     repeat_region   2783..2923
                     /label=AAV2 ITR
                     /note="inverted terminal repeat of adeno-associated virus
                     serotype 2"
     repeat_region   2783..2912
                     /label=AAV2 ITR
     rep_origin      2998..3453
                     /direction=RIGHT
                     /label=f1 ori
                     /note="f1 bacteriophage origin of replication; arrow
                     indicates direction of (+) strand synthesis"
     primer_bind     complement(3085..3104)
                     /label=F1ori-R
                     /note="F1 origin, reverse primer"
     primer_bind     3295..3316
                     /label=F1ori-F
                     /note="F1 origin, forward primer"
     primer_bind     complement(3470..3489)
                     /label=pRS-marker
                     /note="pRS vectors, use to sequence yeast selectable
                     marker"
     primer_bind     3589..3611
                     /label=pGEX 3'
                     /note="pGEX vectors, reverse primer"
     primer_bind     complement(3649..3667)
                     /label=pBRforEco
                     /note="pBR322 vectors, upsteam of EcoRI site, forward
                     primer"
     promoter        3735..3839
                     /gene="bla"
                     /label=AmpR promoter
     CDS             3840..4700
                     /codon_start=1
                     /gene="bla"
                     /product="beta-lactamase"
                     /label=AmpR
                     /note="confers resistance to ampicillin, carbenicillin, and
                     related antibiotics"
                     /translation="MSIQHFRVALIPFFAAFCLPVFAHPETLVKVKDAEDQLGARVGYI
                     ELDLNSGKILESFRPEERFPMMSTFKVLLCGAVLSRIDAGQEQLGRRIHYSQNDLVEYS
                     PVTEKHLTDGMTVRELCSAAITMSDNTAANLLLTTIGGPKELTAFLHNMGDHVTRLDRW
                     EPELNEAIPNDERDTTMPVAMATTLRKLLTGELLTLASRQQLIDWMEADKVAGPLLRSA
                     LPAGWFIADKSGAGERGSRGIIAALGPDGKPSRIVVIYTTGSQATMDERNRQIAEIGAS
                     LIKHW"
     primer_bind     complement(4058..4077)
                     /label=Amp-R
                     /note="Ampicillin resistance gene, reverse primer"
     rep_origin      4871..5459
                     /direction=RIGHT
                     /label=ori
                     /note="high-copy-number ColE1/pMB1/pBR322/pUC origin of
                     replication"
     primer_bind     5360..5379
                     /label=pBR322ori-F
                     /note="pBR322 origin, forward primer"
ORIGIN
        1 cctgcaggca gctgcgcgct cgctcgctca ctgaggccgc ccgggcgtcg ggcgaccttt
       61 ggtcgcccgg cctcagtgag cgagcgagcg cgcagagagg gagtggccaa ctccatcact
      121 aggggttcct gcggccgcac gcgtatcaag tgccacctga cgtctcccta tcagtgatag
      181 agaagtcgac acgtctcgag ctccctatca gtgatagaga aggtacgtct agaacgtctc
      241 cctatcagtg atagagaagt cgacacgtct cgagctccct atcagtgata gagaaggtac
      301 gtctagaacg tctccctatc agtgatagag aagtcgacac gtctcgagct ccctatcagt
      361 gatagagaag gtacgtctag aacgtctccc tatcagtgat agagaagtcg acacgtctcg
      421 agctccctat cagtgataga gaagctaccc cctatataag cagagctcgt ttagtgaacc
      481 gtcagatcgc ctggagacgc catccacgct gttttgacct ccatagaaga caccgggacc
      541 gatccagcct ggatccggta ccggatcctc tagagtcgac tccggaataa cttcgtatag
      601 gatactttat acgaagttat gcagaatggt agctggattg tagctgctat tagcaatatg
      661 aaacctctta ataacttcgt atagcataca ttatacgaag ttatggcgcg ccttaggaga
      721 gcacacactt gcagctcatg cagccggggc cactctcatc aggagggttc agcttcttgt
      781 acagctcgtc catgccgaga gtgatcccgg cggcggtcac gaactccagc aggaccatgt
      841 gatcgcgctt ctcgttgggg tctttgctca gggcggactg gtagctcagg tagtggttgt
      901 cgggcagcag cacggggccg tcgccgatgg gggtgttctg ctggtagtgg tcggcgagct
      961 gcacgctgcc gtcctcgatg ttgtggcgga tcttgaagtt caccttgatg ccgttcttct
     1021 gcttgtcggc catgatatag acgttgtggc tgttgtagtt gtactccagc ttgtgcccca
     1081 ggatgttgcc gtcctccttg aagtcgatgc ccttcagctc gatgcggttc accagggtgt
     1141 cgccctcgaa cttcacctcg gcgcgggtct tgtagttgcc gtcgtccttg aagaagatgg
     1201 tgcgctcctg gacgtagcct tcgggcatgg cggacttgaa gaagtcgtgc tgcttcatgt
     1261 ggtcggggta gcgggcgaag cactgcaggc cgtagccgaa ggtggtcacg agggtgggcc
     1321 agggcacggg cagcttgccg gtggtgcaga tgaacttcag ggtcagcttg ccgtaggtgg
     1381 catcgccctc gccctcgccg gacacgctga acttgtggcc gtttacgtcg ccgtccagct
     1441 cgaccaggat gggcaccacc ccggtgaaca gctcctcgcc cttgctcacc atggtggcgc
     1501 tagcataact tcgtataaag tatcctatac gaagttattt gccttaaccc agaaattatc
     1561 actgttattc tttagaatgg tgcaaagaat aacttcgtat aatgtatgct atacgaagtt
     1621 atgaattcga tatcaagctt atcgataatc aacctctgga ttacaaaatt tgtgaaagat
     1681 tgactggtat tcttaactat gttgctcctt ttacgctatg tggatacgct gctttaatgc
     1741 ctttgtatca tgctattgct tcccgtatgg ctttcatttt ctcctccttg tataaatcct
     1801 ggttgctgtc tctttatgag gagttgtggc ccgttgtcag gcaacgtggc gtggtgtgca
     1861 ctgtgtttgc tgacgcaacc cccactggtt ggggcattgc caccacctgt cagctccttt
     1921 ccgggacttt cgctttcccc ctccctattg ccacggcgga actcatcgcc gcctgccttg
     1981 cccgctgctg gacaggggct cggctgttgg gcactgacaa ttccgtggtg ttgtcgggga
     2041 aatcatcgtc ctttccttgg ctgctcgcct atgttgccac ctggattctg cgcgggacgt
     2101 ccttctgcta cgtcccttcg gccctcaatc cagcggacct tccttcccgc ggcctgctgc
     2161 cggctctgcg gcctcttccg cgtcttcgcc ttcgccctca gacgagtcgg atctcccttt
     2221 gggccgcctc cccgcatcga taccgagcgc tgctcgagag atctacgggt ggcatccctg
     2281 tgacccctcc ccagtgcctc tcctggccct ggaagttgcc actccagtgc ccaccagcct
     2341 tgtcctaata aaattaagtt gcatcatttt gtctgactag gtgtccttct ataatattat
     2401 ggggtggagg ggggtggtat ggagcaaggg gcaagttggg aagacaacct gtagggcctg
     2461 cggggtctat tgggaaccaa gctggagtgc agtggcacaa tcttggctca ctgcaatctc
     2521 cgcctcctgg gttcaagcga ttctcctgcc tcagcctccc gagttgttgg gattccaggc
     2581 atgcatgacc aggctcagct aatttttgtt tttttggtag agacggggtt tcaccatatt
     2641 ggccaggctg gtctccaact cctaatctca ggtgatctac ccaccttggc ctcccaaatt
     2701 gctgggatta caggcgtgaa ccactgctcc cttccctgtc cttctgattt tgtaggtaac
     2761 cacgtgcgga ccgagcggcc gcaggaaccc ctagtgatgg agttggccac tccctctctg
     2821 cgcgctcgct cgctcactga ggccgggcga ccaaaggtcg cccgacgccc gggctttgcc
     2881 cgggcggcct cagtgagcga gcgagcgcgc agctgcctgc aggggcgcct gatgcggtat
     2941 tttctcctta cgcatctgtg cggtatttca caccgcatan nnnnnnnnnn nnnnnnnnnn
     3001 nnnnnnnnnn nnnnnnnnnn nnnnnnnnnn nnnnnnnnnn nnnnnnnnnn nnnnnnnnnn
     3061 nnnnnnnnnn nnnntnnnnn nnnnnnnnnn nnnnnnnnnn nnnnnnnnnn nnnnnnnnnn
     3121 ncnnnnnnnn nnnnnnnnnn nnnnnnnnnn nnnnnnnnnn nnnnnnnnnn nnnnnnnnnn
     3181 nnnnnnnnnn nnnnnnnnnn nnnnnnnnnn nnnnnnnnnn nnnnnnnnnn nnnnnnnnnn
     3241 nnnnnnnnnn nnnnnnnnnn nnncctttga cgttggagtc cacgttcttt aatagtggac
     3301 tcttgttcca aactggaaca acactcaact ctatctcggg ctattctttt gatttataag
     3361 ggattttgcc gatttcggtc tattggttaa aaaatgagct gatttaacaa aaatttaacg
     3421 cgaattttaa caaaatatta acgtttacaa ttttatggtg cactctcagt acaatctgct
     3481 ctgatgccgc atagttaagc cagccccgac acccgccaac acccgctgac gcgccctgac
     3541 gggcttgtct gctcccggca tccgcttaca gacaagctgt gaccgtctcc gggagctgca
     3601 tgtgtcagag gttttcaccg tcatcaccga aacgcgcgag acgaaagggc ctcgtgatac
     3661 gcctattttt ataggttaat gtcatgataa taatggtttc ttagacgtca ggtggcactt
     3721 ttcggggaaa tgtgcgcgga acccctattt gtttattttt ctaaatacat tcaaatatgt
     3781 atccgctcat gagacaataa ccctgataaa tgcttcaata atattgaaaa aggaagagta
     3841 tgagtattca acatttccgt gtcgccctta ttcccttttt tgcggcattt tgccttcctg
     3901 tttttgctca cccagaaacg ctggtgaaag taaaagatgc tgaagatcag ttgggtgcac
     3961 gagtgggtta catcgaactg gatctcaaca gcggtaagat ccttgagagt tttcgccccg
     4021 aagaacgttt tccaatgatg agcactttta aagttctgct atgtggcgcg gtattatccc
     4081 gtattgacgc cgggcaagag caactcggtc gccgcataca ctattctcag aatgacttgg
     4141 ttgagtactc accagtcaca gaaaagcatc ttacggatgg catgacagta agagaattat
     4201 gcagtgctgc cataaccatg agtgataaca ctgcggccaa cttacttctg acaacgatcg
     4261 gaggaccgaa ggagctaacc gcttttttgc acaacatggg ggatcatgta actcgccttg
     4321 atcgttggga accggagctg aatgaagcca taccaaacga cgagcgtgac accacgatgc
     4381 ctgtagcaat ggcaacaacg ttgcgcaaac tattaactgg cgaactactt actctagctt
     4441 cccggcaaca attaatagac tggatggagg cggataaagt tgcaggacca cttctgcgct
     4501 cggcccttcc ggctggctgg tttattgctg ataaatctgg agccggtgag cgtgggtctc
     4561 gcggtatcat tgcagcactg gggccagatg gtaagccctc ccgtatcgta gttatctaca
     4621 cgacggggag tcaggcaact atggatgaac gaaatagaca gatcgctgag ataggtgcct
     4681 cactgattaa gcattggtaa ctgtcagacc aagtttactc atatatactt tagattgatt
     4741 taaaacttca tttttaattt aaaaggatct aggtgaagat cctttttgat aatctcatga
     4801 ccaaaatccc ttaacgtgag ttttcgttcc actgagcgtc agaccccgta gaaaagatca
     4861 aaggatcttc ttgagatcct ttttttctgc gcgtaatctg ctgcttgcaa acaaaaaaac
     4921 caccgctacc agcggtggtt tgtttgccgg atcaagagct accaactctt tttccgaagg
     4981 taactggctt cagcagagcg cagataccaa atactgttct tctagtgtag ccgtagttag
     5041 gccaccactt caagaactct gtagcaccgc ctacatacct cgctctgcta atcctgttac
     5101 cagtggctgc tgccagtggc gataagtcgt gtcttaccgg gttggactca agacgatagt
     5161 taccggataa ggcgcagcgg tcgggctgaa cggggggttc gtgcacacag cccagcttgg
     5221 agcgaacgac ctacaccgaa ctgagatacc tacagcgtga gctatgagaa agcgccacgc
     5281 ttcccgaagg gagaaaggcg gacaggtatc cggtaagcgg cagggtcgga acaggagagc
     5341 gcacgaggga gcttccaggg ggaaacgcct ggtatcttta tagtcctgtc gggtttcgcc
     5401 acctctgact tgagcgtcga tttttgtgat gctcgtcagg ggggcggagc ctatggaaaa
     5461 acgccagcaa cgcggccttt ttacggttcc tggccttttg ctggcctttt gctcacatgt
//
