Features (pLannotate 1.2.2; 30 found; start..end, strand, type, name):
      1..141     -  repeat_region  AAV2 ITR: inverted terminal repeat of adeno-associated virus serotype 2 inverted
    175..195     +  promoter       tight TRE promoter (fragment): Tet-responsive promoter PTight, consisting of seven tet operator sequences followed by the minimal CMV promoter
    212..232     +  promoter       tight TRE promoter (fragment): Tet-responsive promoter PTight, consisting of seven tet operator sequences followed by the minimal CMV promoter
    249..269     +  promoter       tight TRE promoter (fragment): Tet-responsive promoter PTight, consisting of seven tet operator sequences followed by the minimal CMV promoter
    286..306     +  promoter       tight TRE promoter (fragment): Tet-responsive promoter PTight, consisting of seven tet operator sequences followed by the minimal CMV promoter
    323..343     +  promoter       tight TRE promoter (fragment): Tet-responsive promoter PTight, consisting of seven tet operator sequences followed by the minimal CMV promoter
    360..380     +  promoter       tight TRE promoter (fragment): Tet-responsive promoter PTight, consisting of seven tet operator sequences followed by the minimal CMV promoter
    397..417     +  promoter       tight TRE promoter (fragment): Tet-responsive promoter PTight, consisting of seven tet operator sequences followed by the minimal CMV promoter
    434..454     +  promoter       tight TRE promoter (fragment): Tet-responsive promoter PTight, consisting of seven tet operator sequences followed by the minimal CMV promoter
    462..507     +  promoter       TRE3GV promoter (fragment): 3rd-generation Tet-responsive promoter that can be activated by binding of Tet-On® 3G, optimized for retroviral and lentiviral vectors
    574..591     +  misc_feature   MCS (fragment): pUC18/19 multiple cloning site
    598..631     +  protein_bind   lox2272: Cre-mediated recombination occurs in the 8-bp core sequence (GGATACTT). lox2272 sites are compatible with each other, but incompatible with loxP or loxN sites (Lee and Saito, 1988). Cre recombinase
    632..681     -  intron         β-globin intron (fragment): internally truncated intron from human β-globin
    682..715     +  protein_bind   loxP: Cre-mediated recombination occurs in the 8-bp core sequence (GCATACAT). Cre recombinase
    726..787     -  CDS            H-Ras (fragment): human small GTPase proto-oncoprotein
    787..1503    -  CDS            EYFP: EYFP is a basic (constitutively fluorescent) green/yellow fluorescent protein published in 1996, derived from Aequorea victoria. It is reported to be a very rapidly-maturing weak dimer with high acid sensitivity.
   1516..1549    -  protein_bind   lox2272: Cre-mediated recombination occurs in the 8-bp core sequence (GGATACTT). lox2272 sites are compatible with each other, but incompatible with loxP or loxN sites (Lee and Saito, 1988). Cre recombinase
   1550..1599    -  intron         β-globin intron (fragment): internally truncated intron from human β-globin
   1600..1633    -  protein_bind   loxP: Cre-mediated recombination occurs in the 8-bp core sequence (GCATACAT). Cre recombinase
   1634..1658    +  misc_feature   MCS (fragment): pBluescript multiple cloning site
   1658..2246    +  misc_feature   WPRE: woodchuck hepatitis virus posttranscriptional regulatory element
   2278..2754    +  polyA_signal   hGH poly(A) signal: human growth hormone polyadenylation signal
   2794..2934    +  repeat_region  AAV2 ITR: inverted terminal repeat of adeno-associated virus serotype 2 inverted
   2939..2990    -  misc_feature   bom (fragment): basis of mobility region from pBR322
   3009..3389    +  rep_origin     M13 ori (sequence partly withheld): M13 bacteriophage origin of replication; arrow indicates direction of (+) strand synthesis
   3465..3514    -  misc_feature   bom (fragment): basis of mobility region from pBR322
   3616..3651    -  CDS            rop (fragment): Rop protein, which maintains plasmids at low copy number; rop
   3746..3850    +  promoter       AmpR promoter: bla
   3851..4711    +  CDS            AmpR: β-lactamase; bla; confers resistance to ampicillin, carbenicillin, and related antibiotics
   4882..5470    +  rep_origin     ori: high-copy-number ColE1/pMB1/pBR322/pUC origin of replication
>Addgene plasmid #104057 | pAAV-TRE-DIO-eYFP-f | depositor full sequence | sequence record 196950 | Full Sequence
CCTGCAGGCAGCTGCGCGCTCGCTCGCTCACTGAGGCCGCCCGGGCAAAGCCCGGGCGTCGGGCGACCTT
TGGTCGCCCGGCCTCAGTGAGCGAGCGAGCGCGCAGAGAGGGAGTGGCCAACTCCATCACTAGGGGTTCC
TGCGGCCGCACGCGTATCAAGTGCCACCTGACGTCTCCCTATCAGTGATAGAGAAGTCGACACGTCTCGA
GCTCCCTATCAGTGATAGAGAAGGTACGTCTAGAACGTCTCCCTATCAGTGATAGAGAAGTCGACACGTC
TCGAGCTCCCTATCAGTGATAGAGAAGGTACGTCTAGAACGTCTCCCTATCAGTGATAGAGAAGTCGACA
CGTCTCGAGCTCCCTATCAGTGATAGAGAAGGTACGTCTAGAACGTCTCCCTATCAGTGATAGAGAAGTC
GACACGTCTCGAGCTCCCTATCAGTGATAGAGAAGCTACCCCCTATATAAGCAGAGCTCGTTTAGTGAAC
CGTCAGATCGCCTGGAGACGCCATCCACGCTGTTTTGACCTCCATAGAAGACACCGGGACCGATCCAGCC
TGGATCCGGTACCGGATCCTCTAGAGTCGACTCCGGAATAACTTCGTATAGGATACTTTATACGAAGTTA
TGCAGAATGGTAGCTGGATTGTAGCTGCTATTAGCAATATGAAACCTCTTAATAACTTCGTATAGCATAC
ATTATACGAAGTTATGGCGCGCCTTAGGAGAGCACACACTTGCAGCTCATGCAGCCGGGGCCACTCTCAT
CAGGAGGGTTCAGCTTCTTGTACAGCTCGTCCATGCCGAGAGTGATCCCGGCGGCGGTCACGAACTCCAG
CAGGACCATGTGATCGCGCTTCTCGTTGGGGTCTTTGCTCAGGGCGGACTGGTAGCTCAGGTAGTGGTTG
TCGGGCAGCAGCACGGGGCCGTCGCCGATGGGGGTGTTCTGCTGGTAGTGGTCGGCGAGCTGCACGCTGC
CGTCCTCGATGTTGTGGCGGATCTTGAAGTTCACCTTGATGCCGTTCTTCTGCTTGTCGGCCATGATATA
GACGTTGTGGCTGTTGTAGTTGTACTCCAGCTTGTGCCCCAGGATGTTGCCGTCCTCCTTGAAGTCGATG
CCCTTCAGCTCGATGCGGTTCACCAGGGTGTCGCCCTCGAACTTCACCTCGGCGCGGGTCTTGTAGTTGC
CGTCGTCCTTGAAGAAGATGGTGCGCTCCTGGACGTAGCCTTCGGGCATGGCGGACTTGAAGAAGTCGTG
CTGCTTCATGTGGTCGGGGTAGCGGGCGAAGCACTGCAGGCCGTAGCCGAAGGTGGTCACGAGGGTGGGC
CAGGGCACGGGCAGCTTGCCGGTGGTGCAGATGAACTTCAGGGTCAGCTTGCCGTAGGTGGCATCGCCCT
CGCCCTCGCCGGACACGCTGAACTTGTGGCCGTTTACGTCGCCGTCCAGCTCGACCAGGATGGGCACCAC
CCCGGTGAACAGCTCCTCGCCCTTGCTCACCATGGTGGCGCTAGCATAACTTCGTATAAAGTATCCTATA
CGAAGTTATTTGCCTTAACCCAGAAATTATCACTGTTATTCTTTAGAATGGTGCAAAGAATAACTTCGTA
TAATGTATGCTATACGAAGTTATGAATTCGATATCAAGCTTATCGATAATCAACCTCTGGATTACAAAAT
TTGTGAAAGATTGACTGGTATTCTTAACTATGTTGCTCCTTTTACGCTATGTGGATACGCTGCTTTAATG
CCTTTGTATCATGCTATTGCTTCCCGTATGGCTTTCATTTTCTCCTCCTTGTATAAATCCTGGTTGCTGT
CTCTTTATGAGGAGTTGTGGCCCGTTGTCAGGCAACGTGGCGTGGTGTGCACTGTGTTTGCTGACGCAAC
CCCCACTGGTTGGGGCATTGCCACCACCTGTCAGCTCCTTTCCGGGACTTTCGCTTTCCCCCTCCCTATT
GCCACGGCGGAACTCATCGCCGCCTGCCTTGCCCGCTGCTGGACAGGGGCTCGGCTGTTGGGCACTGACA
ATTCCGTGGTGTTGTCGGGGAAATCATCGTCCTTTCCTTGGCTGCTCGCCTATGTTGCCACCTGGATTCT
GCGCGGGACGTCCTTCTGCTACGTCCCTTCGGCCCTCAATCCAGCGGACCTTCCTTCCCGCGGCCTGCTG
CCGGCTCTGCGGCCTCTTCCGCGTCTTCGCCTTCGCCCTCAGACGAGTCGGATCTCCCTTTGGGCCGCCT
CCCCGCATCGATACCGAGCGCTGCTCGAGAGATCTACGGGTGGCATCCCTGTGACCCCTCCCCAGTGCCT
CTCCTGGCCCTGGAAGTTGCCACTCCAGTGCCCACCAGCCTTGTCCTAATAAAATTAAGTTGCATCATTT
TGTCTGACTAGGTGTCCTTCTATAATATTATGGGGTGGAGGGGGGTGGTATGGAGCAAGGGGCAAGTTGG
GAAGACAACCTGTAGGGCCTGCGGGGTCTATTGGGAACCAAGCTGGAGTGCAGTGGCACAATCTTGGCTC
ACTGCAATCTCCGCCTCCTGGGTTCAAGCGATTCTCCTGCCTCAGCCTCCCGAGTTGTTGGGATTCCAGG
CATGCATGACCAGGCTCAGCTAATTTTTGTTTTTTTGGTAGAGACGGGGTTTCACCATATTGGCCAGGCT
GGTCTCCAACTCCTAATCTCAGGTGATCTACCCACCTTGGCCTCCCAAATTGCTGGGATTACAGGCGTGA
ACCACTGCTCCCTTCCCTGTCCTTCTGATTTTGTAGGTAACCACGTGCGGACCGAGCGGCCGCAGGAACC
CCTAGTGATGGAGTTGGCCACTCCCTCTCTGCGCGCTCGCTCGCTCACTGAGGCCGGGCGACCAAAGGTC
GCCCGACGCCCGGGCTTTGCCCGGGCGGCCTCAGTGAGCGAGCGAGCGCGCAGCTGCCTGCAGGGGCGCC
TGATGCGGTATTTTCTCCTTACGCATCTGTGCGGTATTTCACACCGCATA
[142 nt withheld, positions 2991-3132]
C
[141 nt withheld, positions 3134-3274]
CCTTTGACGTTGGAGTCCACGTTCTTTAATAGTGGACTCTTGTTCCAAACTGGAACAACACTCAACCCTA
TCTCGGGCTATTCTTTTGATTTATAAGGGATTTTGCCGATTTCGGCCTATTGGTTAAAAAATGAGCTGAT
TTAACAAAAATTTAACGCGAATTTTAACAAAATATTAACGTTTACAATTTTATGGTGCACTCTCAGTACA
ATCTGCTCTGATGCCGCATAGTTAAGCCAGCCCCGACACCCGCCAACACCCGCTGACGCGCCCTGACGGG
CTTGTCTGCTCCCGGCATCCGCTTACAGACAAGCTGTGACCGTCTCCGGGAGCTGCATGTGTCAGAGGTT
TTCACCGTCATCACCGAAACGCGCGAGACGAAAGGGCCTCGTGATACGCCTATTTTTATAGGTTAATGTC
ATGATAATAATGGTTTCTTAGACGTCAGGTGGCACTTTTCGGGGAAATGTGCGCGGAACCCCTATTTGTT
TATTTTTCTAAATACATTCAAATATGTATCCGCTCATGAGACAATAACCCTGATAAATGCTTCAATAATA
TTGAAAAAGGAAGAGTATGAGTATTCAACATTTCCGTGTCGCCCTTATTCCCTTTTTTGCGGCATTTTGC
CTTCCTGTTTTTGCTCACCCAGAAACGCTGGTGAAAGTAAAAGATGCTGAAGATCAGTTGGGTGCACGAG
TGGGTTACATCGAACTGGATCTCAACAGCGGTAAGATCCTTGAGAGTTTTCGCCCCGAAGAACGTTTTCC
AATGATGAGCACTTTTAAAGTTCTGCTATGTGGCGCGGTATTATCCCGTATTGACGCCGGGCAAGAGCAA
CTCGGTCGCCGCATACACTATTCTCAGAATGACTTGGTTGAGTACTCACCAGTCACAGAAAAGCATCTTA
CGGATGGCATGACAGTAAGAGAATTATGCAGTGCTGCCATAACCATGAGTGATAACACTGCGGCCAACTT
ACTTCTGACAACGATCGGAGGACCGAAGGAGCTAACCGCTTTTTTGCACAACATGGGGGATCATGTAACT
CGCCTTGATCGTTGGGAACCGGAGCTGAATGAAGCCATACCAAACGACGAGCGTGACACCACGATGCCTG
TAGCAATGGCAACAACGTTGCGCAAACTATTAACTGGCGAACTACTTACTCTAGCTTCCCGGCAACAATT
AATAGACTGGATGGAGGCGGATAAAGTTGCAGGACCACTTCTGCGCTCGGCCCTTCCGGCTGGCTGGTTT
ATTGCTGATAAATCTGGAGCCGGTGAGCGTGGGTCTCGCGGTATCATTGCAGCACTGGGGCCAGATGGTA
AGCCCTCCCGTATCGTAGTTATCTACACGACGGGGAGTCAGGCAACTATGGATGAACGAAATAGACAGAT
CGCTGAGATAGGTGCCTCACTGATTAAGCATTGGTAACTGTCAGACCAAGTTTACTCATATATACTTTAG
ATTGATTTAAAACTTCATTTTTAATTTAAAAGGATCTAGGTGAAGATCCTTTTTGATAATCTCATGACCA
AAATCCCTTAACGTGAGTTTTCGTTCCACTGAGCGTCAGACCCCGTAGAAAAGATCAAAGGATCTTCTTG
AGATCCTTTTTTTCTGCGCGTAATCTGCTGCTTGCAAACAAAAAAACCACCGCTACCAGCGGTGGTTTGT
TTGCCGGATCAAGAGCTACCAACTCTTTTTCCGAAGGTAACTGGCTTCAGCAGAGCGCAGATACCAAATA
CTGTCCTTCTAGTGTAGCCGTAGTTAGGCCACCACTTCAAGAACTCTGTAGCACCGCCTACATACCTCGC
TCTGCTAATCCTGTTACCAGTGGCTGCTGCCAGTGGCGATAAGTCGTGTCTTACCGGGTTGGACTCAAGA
CGATAGTTACCGGATAAGGCGCAGCGGTCGGGCTGAACGGGGGGTTCGTGCACACAGCCCAGCTTGGAGC
GAACGACCTACACCGAACTGAGATACCTACAGCGTGAGCTATGAGAAAGCGCCACGCTTCCCGAAGGGAG
AAAGGCGGACAGGTATCCGGTAAGCGGCAGGGTCGGAACAGGAGAGCGCACGAGGGAGCTTCCAGGGGGA
AACGCCTGGTATCTTTATAGTCCTGTCGGGTTTCGCCACCTCTGACTTGAGCGTCGATTTTTGTGATGCT
CGTCAGGGGGGCGGAGCCTATGGAAAAACGCCAGCAACGCGGCCTTTTTACGGTTCCTGGCCTTTTGCTG
GCCTTTTGCTCACATGT
